>Addgene plasmid #124277 | pPICZ-mouseGIRK2-eGFP-StII-6xHis | addgene full sequence | sequence record 241188 | Addgene NGS Result
AGCCTCGAGCCACCATGGCAAAACGTAAGATCCAACGTTACGTTCGTAAGGACGGTAAGTGCAATGTGCA
TCATGGTAATGTAAGAGAAACCTACAGATACCTAACGGACATTTTCACCACTTTGGTGGATTTGAAATGG
CGTTTCAACTTATTGATATTTGTTATGGTATACACCGTTACGTGGCTATTTTTCGGTATGATTTGGTGGC
TAATTGCATATATAAGAGGTGACATGGATCACATCGAAGACCCCTCCTGGACTCCATGTGTTACCAATCT
AAACGGCTTTGTTTCCGCATTCTTGTTTTCCATCGAAACTGAGACCACAATTGGTTACGGTTACCGTGTA
ATTACAGATAAATGCCCAGAGGGTATCATCTTGTTACTAATTCAATCCGTTTTAGGCTCCATTGTTAATG
CTTTCATGGTCGGTTGCATGTTTGTGAAAATTTCTCAGCCCAAAAAGAGGGCTGAAACTCTTGTTTTCTC
CACACATGCAGTTATATCAATGAGGGATGGCAAGTTATGCCTGATGTTTCGTGTCGGAGACCTAAGAAAT
TCACATATAGTGGAAGCAAGTATTAGAGCTAAACTGATAAAAAGTAAGCAAACATCCGAGGGCGAGTTCA
TCCCATTGAATCAGTCTGACATTAACGTGGGATACTATACTGGCGACGACCGTCTTTTTTTAGTTAGTCC
ACTTATCATTTCCCACGAAATTAATCAGCAGTCCCCTTTTTGGGAGATTTCCAAGGCTCAATTGCCTAAG
GAAGAACTAGAGATTGTCGTGATTCTTGAAGGCATCGTCGAAGCCACTGGCATGACGTGCCAAGCACGTT
CCTCTTACATCACATCCGAGATACTATGGGGATATAGATTCACGCCCGTCTTAACCATGGAAGATGGATT
CTACGAAGTAGATTATAACAGTTTCCATGAGACCTATGAGACGAGTACTCCTTCCCTATCTGCAAAGGAA
TTGGCTGAACTGGCTAATAGAGCCGAGTCGAATTCTGAAAACCTGTATTTTCAGGGTTCCGGTAGCACTG
CTGCCGCCGCTGTGAGCAAGGGCGAGGAGCTGTTCACCGGGGTGGTGCCCATCCTGGTCGAGCTGGACGG
CGACGTAAACGGCCACAAGTTCAGCGTGTCCGGCGAGGGCGAGGGCGATGCCACCTACGGCAAGCTGACC
CTGAAGTTCATCTGCACCACCGGCAAGCTGCCCGTGCCCTGGCCCACCCTCGTGACCACCCTGACCTACG
GCGTGCAGTGCTTCAGCCGCTACCCCGACCACATGAAGCAGCACGACTTCTTCAAGTCCGCCATGCCCGA
AGGCTACGTCCAGGAGCGCACCATCTTCTTCAAGGACGACGGCAACTACAAGACCCGCGCCGAGGTGAAG
TTCGAGGGCGACACCCTGGTGAACCGCATCGAGCTGAAGGGCATCGACTTCAAGGAGGACGGCAACATCC
TGGGGCACAAGCTGGAGTACAACTACAACAGCCACAACGTCTATATCATGGCCGACAAGCAGAAGAACGG
CATCAAGGTGAACTTCAAGATCCGCCACAACATCGAGGACGGCAGCGTGCAGCTCGCCGACCACTACCAG
CAGAACACCCCCATCGGCGACGGCCCCGTGCTGCTGCCCGACAACCACTACCTGAGCACCCAGTCCAAGC
TGAGCAAAGACCCCAACGAGAAGCGCGATCACATGGTCCTGCTGGAGTTCGTGACCGCCGCCGGGATCAC
TCTCGGCATGGACGAGCTGTACAAGTCCGGAGGTGGTGCAAGCTGGAGCCACCCGCAGTTCGAAAAGGGT
AGCCACCACCACCATCATCACTAATAGTCTAGAACAAAAACTCATCTCAGAAGAGGATCTGAATAGCGCC
GTCGACCATCATCATCATCATCATTGAGTTTGTAGCCTTAGACATGACTGTTCCTCAGTTCAAGTTGGGC
ACTTACGAGAAGACCGGTCTTGCTAGATTCTAATCAAGAGGATGTCAGAATGCCATTTGCCTGAGAGATG
CAGGCTTCATTTTTGATACTTTTTTATTTGTAACCTATATAGTATAGGATTTTTTTTGTCATTTTGTTTC
TTCTCGTACGAGCTTGCTCCTGATCAGCCTATCTCGCAGCTGATGAATATCTTGTGGTAGGGGTTTGGGA
AAATCATTCGAGTTTGATGTTTTTCTTGGTATTTCCCACTCCTCTTCAGAGTACAGAAGATTAAGTGAGA
CCTTCGTTTGTGCGGATCTCCCACACACCATAGCTTCAAAATGTTTCTACTCCTTTTTTACTCTTCCAGA
TTTTCTCGGACTCCGCGCATCGCCGTACCACTTCAAAACACCCAAGCACAGCATACTAAATTTCCCCTCT
TTCTTCCTCTAGGGTGTCGTTAATTACCCGTACTAAAGGTTTGGAAAAGAAAAAAGAGACCGCCTCGTTT
CTTTTTCTTCGTCGAAAAAGGCAATAAAAATTTTTATCACGTTTCTTTTTCTTGAAAATTTTTTTTTTGA
TTTTTTTCTCTTTCGATGACCTCCCATTGATATTTAAGTTAATAAACGGTCTTCAATTTCTCAAGTTTCA
GTTTCATTTTTCTTGTTCTATTACAACTTTTTTTACTTCTTGCTCATTAGAAAGAAAGCATAGCAATCTA
ATCTAAGGGCGGTGTTGACAATTAATCATCGGCATAGTATATCGGCATAGTATAATACGACAAGGTGAGG
AACTAAACCATGGCCAAGTTGACCAGTGCCGTTCCGGTGCTCACCGCGCGCGACGTCGCCGGAGCGGTCG
AGTTCTGGACCGACCGGCTCGGGTTCTCCCGGGACTTCGTGGAGGACGACTTCGCCGGTGTGGTCCGGGA
CGACGTGACCCTGTTCATCAGCGCGGTCCAGGACCAGGTGGTGCCGGACAACACCCTGGCCTGGGTGTGG
GTGCGCGGCCTGGACGAGCTGTACGCCGAGTGGTCGGAGGTCGTGTCCACGAACTTCCGGGACGCCTCCG
GGCCGGCCATGACCGAGATCGGCGAGCAGCCGTGGGGGCGGGAGTTCGCCCTGCGCGACCCGGCCGGCAA
CTGCGTGCACTTCGTGGCCGAGGAGCAGGACTGACACGTCCGACGCGGCCCGACGGGTCCGAGGCCTCGG
AGATCCGTCCCCCTTTTCCTTTGTCGATATCATGTAATTAGTTATGTCACGCTTACATTCACGCCCTCCC
CCCACATCCGCTCTAACCGAAAAGGAAGGAGTTAGACAACCTGAAGTCTAGGTCCCTATTTATTTTTTTA
TAGTTATGTTAGTATTAAGAACGTTATTTATATTTCAAATTTTTCTTTTTTTTCTGTACAGACGCGTGTA
CGCATGTAACATTATACTGAAAACCTTGCTTGAGAAGGTTTTGGGACGCTCGAAGGCTTTAATTTGCAAG
CTGGAGACCAACATGTGAGCAAAAGGCCAGCAAAAGGCCAGGAACCGTAAAAAGGCCGCGTTGCTGGCGT
TTTTCCATAGGCTCCGCCCCCCTGACGAGCATCACAAAAATCGACGCTCAAGTCAGAGGTGGCGAAACCC
GACAGGACTATAAAGATACCAGGCGTTTCCCCCTGGAAGCTCCCTCGTGCGCTCTCCTGTTCCGACCCTG
CCGCTTACCGGATACCTGTCCGCCTTTCTCCCTTCGGGAAGCGTGGCGCTTTCTCATAGCTCACGCTGTA
GGTATCTCAGTTCGGTGTAGGTCGTTCGCTCCAAGCTGGGCTGTGTGCACGAACCCCCCGTTCAGCCCGA
CCGCTGCGCCTTATCCGGTAACTATCGTCTTGAGTCCAACCCGGTAAGACACGACTTATCGCCACTGGCA
GCAGCCACTGGTAACAGGATTAGCAGAGCGAGGTATGTAGGCGGTGCTACAGAGTTCTTGAAGTGGTGGC
CTAACTACGGCTACACTAGAAGAACAGTATTTGGTATCTGCGCTCTGCTGAAGCCAGTTACCTTCGGAAA
AAGAGTTGGTAGCTCTTGATCCGGCAAACAAACCACCGCTGGTAGCGGTGGTTTTTTTGTTTGCAAGCAG
CAGATTACGCGCAGAAAAAAAGGATCTCAAGAAGATCCTTTGATCTTTTCTACGGGGTCTGACGCTCAGT
GGAACGAAAACTCACGTTAAGGGATTTTGGTCATGAGATCAGATCTAACATCCAAAGACGAAAGGTTGAA
TGAAACCTTTTTGCCATCCGACATCCACAGGTCCATTCTCACACATAAGTGCCAAACGCAACAGGAGGGG
ATACACTAGCAGCAGACCGTTGCAAACGCAGGACCTCCACTCCTCTTCTCCTCAACACCCACTTTTGCCA
TCGAAAAACCAGCCCAGTTATTGGGCTTGATTGGAGCTCGCTCATTCCAATTCCTTCTATTAGGCTACTA
ACACCATGACTTTATTAGCCTGTCTATCCTGGCCCCCCTGGCGAGGTTCATGTTTGTTTATTTCCGAATG
CAACAAGCTCCGCATTACACCCGAACATCACTCCAGATGAGGGCTTTCTGAGTGTGGGGTCAAATAGTTT
CATGTTCCCCAAATGGCCCAAAACTGACAGTTTAAACGCTGTCTTGGAACCTAATATGACAAAAGCGTGA
TCTCATCCAAGATGAACTAAGTTTGGTTCGTTGAAATGCTAACGGCCAGTTGGTCAAAAAGAAACTTCCA
AAAGTCGGCATACCGTTTGTCTTGTTTGGTATTGATTGACGAATGCTCAAAAATAATCTCATTAATGCTT
AGCGCAGTCTCTCTATCGCTTCTGAACCCCGGTGCACCTGTGCCGAAACGCAAATGGGGAAACACCCGCT
TTTTGGATGATTATGCATTGTCTCCACATTGTATGCTTCCAAGATTCTGGTGGGAATACTGCTGATAGCC
TAACGTTCATGATCAAAATTTAACTGTTCTAACCCCTACTTGACAGCAATATATAAACAGAAGGAAGCTG
CCCTGTCTTAAACCTTTTTTTTTATCATCATTATTAGCTTACTTTCATAATTGCGACTGGTTCCAATTGA
CAAGCTTTTGATTTTAACGACTTTTAACGACAACTTGAGAAGATCAAAAAACAACTAATTATTCGAAGCT
Features (pLannotate 1.2.2; 13 found; start..end, strand, type, name):
     21..1007    +  CDS            Kcnj6 (fragment): KCNJ6_MOUSE - Also known as Girk2, Kcnj7, W. Experimental evidence at protein level: Swiss-Prot protein existence level 1. This potassium channel is controlled by G proteins. It plays a role in granule cell differentiation, possibly via membrane hyperpolarization. Inward rectifier potassium channels are characterized by a greater tendency to allow potassium to flow into the cell rather than out of it. Their voltage dependence is regulated by the concentration of extracellular potassium; as external potassium is raised, the voltage range of the channel opening shifts to more positive voltages.
   1017..1036    +  CDS            TEV site (fragment): tobacco etch virus (TEV) protease recognition and cleavage site
   1062..1775    +  CDS            mEGFP: mEGFP is a basic (constitutively fluorescent) green fluorescent protein published in 2002, derived from Aequorea victoria. It has moderate acid sensitivity.
   1794..1817    +  CDS            Strep-Tag II: peptide that binds Strep-Tactin®, an engineered form of streptavidin
   1897..1914    +  CDS            capTEV™ (fragment): composite tag for in vivo biotinylation, TEV protease cleavage, and 6xHis tagging
   1925..1990    +  CDS            AOX1 (fragment): ALOX1_KOMPC - Experimental evidence at protein level: Swiss-Prot protein existence level 1. Major isoform of alcohol oxidase, which catalyzes the oxidation of methanol to formaldehyde and hydrogen peroxide, the first step in the methanol utilization pathway of methylotrophic yeasts. From Komagataella phaffii (strain ATCC 76273 / CBS 7435 / CECT 11047 / NRRL Y-11430 / Wegner 21-1) (Yeast) (Pichia pastoris).
   1994..2240    +  terminator     AOX1 terminator: Pichia pastoris AOX1; transcription terminator for AOX1
   2261..2667    +  promoter       TEF1 promoter: S. cerevisiae TEF1; promoter for EF-1α
   2674..2721    +  promoter       EM7 promoter: synthetic bacterial promoter&nbsp
   2740..3114    +  CDS            BleoR: antibiotic-binding protein; Sh ble from Streptoalloteichus hindustanus; confers resistance to bleomycin, phleomycin, and Zeocin™
   3180..3427    +  terminator     CYC1 terminator: S. cerevisiae CYC1; transcription terminator for CYC1
   3502..4090    -  rep_origin     ori: high-copy-number ColE1/pMB1/pBR322/pUC origin of replication
   4172..5107    +  promoter       AOX1 promoter: Pichia pastoris AOX1; inducible promoter, regulated by methanol
