[The description below was written by a language model from this plasmid's Addgene catalogue record and pLannotate feature annotations shown in this document.]
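Description:
pPICZ-mouseGIRK2-eGFP-StII-6xHis is a yeast expression plasmid built on the Invitrogen pPICZ backbone for producing the mouse G protein-gated inward rectifier potassium channel GIRK2 (Kcnj6, Kir3.2) in Pichia pastoris (Komagataella phaffii). The roughly 5.1 kb plasmid is propagated in E. coli through a high-copy ColE1/pUC-type origin. A single Sh ble (BleoR) gene provides Zeocin selection in both hosts: it is preceded by the S. cerevisiae TEF1 promoter for expression in yeast and the synthetic EM7 promoter for expression in bacteria, and is followed by the CYC1 terminator. No yeast replication origin is annotated, consistent with pPICZ vectors generally being used by integration into the Pichia genome through their AOX1 homology.

The expression cassette is driven by the methanol-inducible AOX1 promoter and closed by the AOX1 terminator. The Kcnj6 coding region is annotated as a fragment of about 1 kb, which suggests a truncated rather than full-length channel, although the catalogue fields do not comment on this. It was inserted by Gibson cloning and is followed in frame by a TEV protease recognition site, a GFP (listed as eGFP in the catalogue and matched to mEGFP by the annotation), a Strep-tag II and a 6xHis tag. The His tag is detected in the table as a fragment of a composite tag. This arrangement lets the GFP report expression and behaviour of the membrane protein, the two affinity tags support purification, and TEV cleavage then removes the entire C-terminal fusion from the channel. The associated publication concerns toxin and phosphatidylinositide binding to a mammalian potassium channel, consistent with use of the plasmid to produce purified GIRK2 for biochemical and biophysical studies.
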