Addgene plasmid #124277: pPICZ-mouseGIRK2-eGFP-StII-6xHis
Purpose: Expresses mouse GIRK2 as a TEV protease cleavable C-terminal fusion to eGFP, strep tag II, and 6x His tag
Depositing lab: Arthur Laganowsky. Depositing organization: Texas A&M University. Publication: Selective binding of a toxin and phosphatidylinositides to a mammalian potassium channel. Liu Y, LoCaste CE, Liu W, Poltash ML, Russell DH, Laganowsky A. Nat Commun. 2019 Mar 22;10(1):1352. doi: 10.1038/s41467-019-09333-4. PubMed 30902995.
Backbone
  Vector backbone: pPICZ
  Backbone manufacturer: Invitrogen
  Vector type: Yeast Expression
  Selectable markers: Zeocin
Growth in bacteria
  Bacterial resistance: Bleocin (Zeocin), 50 μg/mL
  Growth temperature: 37°C
  Growth strain: DH5alpha
  Copy number: Unknown
Gene/Insert
  Gene/Insert name: GIRK2
  Species: M. musculus (mouse)
  Entrez Gene: Kcnj6 (a.k.a. BIR1, GIRK2, KATP2, KCNJ7, Kir3.2, weaver, wv)
  Promoter: AOX1
  Tag / fusion protein: eGFP-StreptagII-6xHis (C terminal on insert)
  Cloning method: Gibson Cloning
  Sequencing primers: 5′ GAC TGG TTC CAA TTG ACA AGC; 3′ GCA AAT GGC ATT CTG ACA TCC
Terms and licenses: Academic/Nonprofit Terms; Industry Terms: Not Available to Industry
How to cite: pPICZ-mouseGIRK2-eGFP-StII-6xHis was a gift from Arthur Laganowsky (Addgene plasmid # 124277 ; http://n2t.net/addgene:124277 ; RRID:Addgene_124277)
